>Addgene plasmid #121909 | p3xFlag-Dam | addgene full sequence | sequence record 235098 | Addgene NGS Result
TGGCCATTGCATACGTTGTATCTATATCATAATATGTACATTTATATTGGCTCATGTCCAATATGACCGC
CATGTTGACATTGATTATTGACTAGTTATTAATAGTAATCAATTACGGGGTCATTAGTTCATAGCCCATA
TATGGAGTTCCGCGTTACATAACTTACGGTAAATGGCCCGCCTGGCTGACCGCCCAACGACCCCCGCCCA
TTGACGTCAATAATGACGTATGTTCCCATAGTAACGCCAATAGGGACTTTCCATTGACGTCAATGGGTGG
AGTATTTACGGTAAACTGCCCACTTGGCAGTACATCAAGTGTATCATATGCCAAGTCCGCCCCCTATTGA
CGTCAATGACGGTAAATGGCCCGCCTGGCATTATGCCCAGTACATGACCTTACGGGACTTTCCTACTTGG
CAGTACATCTACGTATTAGTCATCGCTATTACCATGGTGATGCGGTTTTGGCAGTACACCAATGGGCGTG
GATAGCGGTTTGACTCACGGGGATTTCCAAGTCTCCACCCCATTGACGTCAATGGGAGTTTGTTTTGGCA
CCAAAATCAACGGGACTTTCCAAAATGTCGTAATAACCCCGCCCCGTTGACGCAAATGGGCGGTAGGCGT
GTACGGTGGGAGGTCTATATAAGCAGAGCTCGTTTAGTGAACCGTCAGAATTAACCATGGACTACAAAGA
CCATGACGGTGATTATAAAGATCATGACATCGATTACAAGGATGACGATGACAAGCTTATGAAGAAGAAT
CGTGCTTTTTTAAAGTGGGCCGGCGGCAAGTATCCCTTATTAGACGACATCAAGAGACATTTACCCAAGG
GCGAGTGTTTAGTGGAGCCCTTTGTGGGCGCCGGAAGCGTGTTTTTAAACACCGACTTCTCTCGTTACAT
TTTAGCCGACATCAACAGCGACCTCATCAGCCTCTACAATATCGTGAAGATGAGGACCGACGAATACGTG
CAAGCTGCCAGAGAGCTGTTTGTGCCCGAAACCAACTGCGCCGAGGTGTATTACCAGTTTCGTGAGGAGT
TCAATAAGAGCCAAGATCCCTTTCGTAGGGCCGTGCTGTTTTTATATTTAAATCGTTACGGCTACAACGG
TTTATGTCGTTACAATCTGAGGGGCGAGTTCAACGTCCCCTTCGGCAGATACAAGAAGCCCTACTTCCCC
GAAGCCGAACTGTACCACTTCGCCGAGAAGGCCCAGAACGCCTTCTTCTACTGCGAGTCCTATGCCGATT
CCATGGCCAGAGCCGACGACGCCAGCGTCGTGTATTGTGATCCCCCCTACGCTCCTCTGAGCGCTACCGC
CAACTTCACCGCCTACCACACCAACAGCTTCACACTGGAGCAGCAAGCTCATTTAGCCGAGATTGCCGAA
GGTTTAGTGGAGAGGCACATCCCCGTTCTGATCTCCAACCACGATACCATGCTGACTCGTGAGTGGTACC
AGAGAGCCAAGCTGCACGTGGTGAAAGTGAGGAGGAGCATCTCCTCCAACGGAGGCACAAGGAAGAAGGT
CGATGAGCTGCTGGCTTTATATAAGCCCGGCGTGGTCAGCCCCGCCAAGAAGTGAATTCAATGGTGAGCA
AGGGCGAGGAGCTGTTCACCGGGGTGGTGCCCATCCTGGTCGAGCTGGACGGCGACGTAAACGGCCACAA
GTTCAGCGTGTCCGGCGAGGGCGAGGGCGATGCCACCTACGGCAAGCTGACCCTGAAGTTCATCTGCACC
ACCGGCAAGCTGCCCGTGCCCTGGCCCACCCTCGTGACCACCTTCGGCTACGGCCTGCAGTGCTTCGCCC
GCTACCCCGACCACATGAAGCAGCACGACTTCTTCAAGTCCGCCATGCCCGAAGGCTACGTCCAGGAGCG
CACCATCTTCTTCAAGGACGACGGCAACTACAAGACCCGCGCCGAGGTGAAGTTCGAGGGCGACACCCTG
GTGAACCGCATCGAGCTGAAGGGCATCGACTTCAAGGAGGACGGCAACATCCTGGGGCACAAGCTGGAGT
ACAACTACAACAGCCACAACGTCTATATCATGGCCGACAAGCAGAAGAACGGCATCAAGGTGAACTTCAA
GATCCGCCACAACATCGAGGACGGCAGCGTGCAGCTCGCCGACCACTACCAGCAGAACACCCCCATCTGC
GACGGCCCCGTGCTGCTGCCCGACAACCACTACCTGAGCTACCAGTCCGCCCTGAGCAAAGACCCCAACG
AGAAGCGCGATCACATGGTCCTGCTGGAGTTCGTGACCGCCGCCGGGATCACTCTCGGCATGGACGAGCT
GTACAAGTCCTGAGGATCCCGGGTGGCATCCCTGTGACCCCTCCCCAGTGCCTCTCCTGGCCCTGGAAGT
TGCCACTCCAGTGCCCACCAGCCTTGTCCTAATAAAATTAAGTTGCATCATTTTGTCTGACTAGGTGTCC
TTCTATAATATTATGGGGTGGAGGGGGGTGGTATGGAGCAAGGGGCAAGTTGGGAAGACAACCTGTAGGG
CCTGCGGGGTCTATTGGGAACCAAGCTGGAGTGCAGTGGCACAATCTTGGCTCACTGCAATCTCCGCCTC
CTGGGTTCAAGCGATTCTCCTGCCTCAGCCTCCCGAGTTGTTGGGATTCCAGGCATGCATGACCAGGCTC
AGCTAATTTTTGTTTTTTTGGTAGAGACGGGGTTTCACCATATTGGCCAGGCTGGTCTCCAACTCCTAAT
CTCAGGTGATCTACCCACCTTGGCCTCCCAAATTGCTGGGATTACAGGCGTGAACCACTGCTCCCTTCCC
TGTCCTTCTGATTTTAAAATAACTATACCAGCAGGAGGACGTCCAGACACAGCATAGGCTACCTGGCCAT
GCCCAACCGGTGGGACATTTGAGTTGCTTGCTTGGCACTGTCCTCTCATGCGTTGGGTCCACTCAGTAGA
TGCCTGTTGAATTGGGTACGCGGCCAGCTTGGCTGTGGAATGTGTGTCAGTTAGGGTGTGGAAAGTCCCC
AGGCTCCCCAGCAGGCAGAAGTATGCAAAGCATGCATCTCAATTAGTCAGCAACCAGGTGTGGAAAGTCC
CCAGGCTCCCCAGCAGGCAGAAGTATGCAAAGCATGCATCTCAATTAGTCAGCAACCATAGTCCCGCCCC
TAACTCCGCCCATTCTCCGCCCCATGGCTGACTAATTTTTTTTATTTATGCAGAGGCCGAGGCCGCCTCG
GCCTCTGAGCTATTCCAGAAGTAGTGAGGAGGCTTTTTTGGAGGCCTAGGCTTTTGCAAAAAGCTCCTCG
AGGAACTGAAAAACCAGAAAGTTAATTCCCTATAGTGAGTCGTATTAAATTCGTAATCATGTCATAGCTG
TTTCCTGTGTGAAATTGTTATCCGCTCACAATTCCACACAACATACGAGCCGGAAGCATAAAGTGTAAAG
CCTGGGGTGCCTAATGAGTGAGCTAACTCACATTAATTGCGTTGCGCTCACTGCCCGCTTTCCAGTCGGG
AAACCTGTCGTGCCAGCTGCATTAATGAATCGGCCAACGCGCGGGGAGAGGCGGTTTGCGTATTGGGCGC
TCTTCCGCTTCCTCGCTCACTGACTCGCTGCGCTCGGTCGTTCGGCTGCGGCGAGCGGTATCAGCTCACT
CAAAGGCGGTAATACGGTTATCCACAGAATCAGGGGATAACGCAGGAAAGAACATGTGAGCAAAAGGCCA
GCAAAAGGCCAGGAACCGTAAAAAGGCCGCGTTGCTGGCGTTTTTCCATAGGCTCCGCCCCCCTGACGAG
CATCACAAAAATCGACGCTCAAGTCAGAGGTGGCGAAACCCGACAGGACTATAAAGATACCAGGCGTTTC
CCCCTGGAAGCTCCCTCGTGCGCTCTCCTGTTCCGACCCTGCCGCTTACCGGATACCTGTCCGCCTTTCT
CCCTTCGGGAAGCGTGGCGCTTTCTCATAGCTCACGCTGTAGGTATCTCAGTTCGGTGTAGGTCGTTCGC
TCCAAGCTGGGCTGTGTGCACGAACCCCCCGTTCAGCCCGACCGCTGCGCCTTATCCGGTAACTATCGTC
TTGAGTCCAACCCGGTAAGACACGACTTATCGCCACTGGCAGCAGCCACTGGTAACAGGATTAGCAGAGC
GAGGTATGTAGGCGGTGCTACAGAGTTCTTGAAGTGGTGGCCTAACTACGGCTACACTAGAAGAACAGTA
TTTGGTATCTGCGCTCTGCTGAAGCCAGTTACCTTCGGAAAAAGAGTTGGTAGCTCTTGATCCGGCAAAC
AAACCACCGCTGGTAGCGGTGGTTTTTTTGTTTGCAAGCAGCAGATTACGCGCAGAAAAAAAGGATCTCA
AGAAGATCCTTTGATCTTTTCTACGGGGTCTGACGCTCAGTGGAACGAAAACTCACGTTAAGGGATTTTG
GTCATGAGATTATCAAAAAGGATCTTCACCTAGATCCTTTTAAATTAAAAATGAAGTTTTAAATCAATCT
AAAGTATATATGAGTAAACTTGGTCTGACAGTTACCAATGCTTAATCAGTGAGGCACCTATCTCAGCGAT
CTGTCTATTTCGTTCATCCATAGTTGCCTGACTCCCCGTCGTGTAGATAACTACGATACGGGAGGGCTTA
CCATCTGGCCCCAGTGCTGCAATGATACCGCGAGACCCACGCTCACCGGCTCCAGATTTATCAGCAATAA
ACCAGCCAGCCGGAAGGGCCGAGCGCAGAAGTGGTCCTGCAACTTTATCCGCCTCCATCCAGTCTATTAA
TTGTTGCCGGGAAGCTAGAGTAAGTAGTTCGCCAGTTAATAGTTTGCGCAACGTTGTTGCCATTGCTACA
GGCATCGTGGTGTCACGCTCGTCGTTTGGTATGGCTTCATTCAGCTCCGGTTCCCAACGATCAAGGCGAG
TTACATGATCCCCCATGTTGTGCAAAAAAGCGGTTAGCTCCTTCGGTCCTCCGATCGTTGTCAGAAGTAA
GTTGGCCGCAGTGTTATCACTCATGGTTATGGCAGCACTGCATAATTCTCTTACTGTCATGCCATCCGTA
AGATGCTTTTCTGTGACTGGTGAGTACTCAACCAAGTCATTCTGAGAATAGTGTATGCGGCGACCGAGTT
GCTCTTGCCCGGCGTCAATACGGGATAATACCGCGCCACATAGCAGAACTTTAAAAGTGCTCATCATTGG
AAAACGTTCTTCGGGGCGAAAACTCTCAAGGATCTTACCGCTGTTGAGATCCAGTTCGATGTAACCCACT
CGTGCACCCAACTGATCTTCAGCATCTTTTACTTTCACCAGCGTTTCTGGGTGAGCAAAAACAGGAAGGC
AAAATGCCGCAAAAAAGGGAATAAGGGCGACACGGAAATGTTGAATACTCATACTCTTCCTTTTTCAATA
TTATTGAAGCATTTATCAGGGTTATTGTCTCATGAGCGGATACATATTTGAATGTATTTAGAAAAATAAA
CAAATAGGGGTTCCGCGCACATTTCCCCGAAAAGTGCCACCTG
[124 nt withheld, positions 5504-5627]
C
[91 nt withheld, positions 5629-5719]
A
[49 nt withheld, positions 5721-5769]
CCTTTGACGTTGGAGTCCACGTTCTTT
[37 nt withheld, positions 5797-5833]
ACCCTATCTCGGTCTATTCTTTTGATTTATAAGGGATTTTGCCGATTTCGGCCTATTGGTTAAAAAATGA
GCTGATTTAACAAAAATTTAACGCGAATTTTAACAAAATATTAACGCTTACAATTTCCATTCGCCATTCA
GGCTGCGCAACTGTTGGGAAGGGCGATCGGTGCGGGCCTCTTCGCTATTACGCCAGCTGGCGAAAGGGGG
ATGTGCTGCAAGGCGATTAAGTTGGGTAACGCCAGGGTTTTCCCAGTCACGACGTTGTAAAACGACGGCC
AGTGCCAAGCTGATCTATACATTGAATCAATATTGGCAATTAGCCATATTAGTCATTGGTTATATAGCAT
AAATCAATATTGGCTAT
Features (pLannotate 1.2.2; 18 found; start..end, strand, type, name):
     77..456     +  enhancer       CMV enhancer: human cytomegalovirus immediate early enhancer
    458..657     +  promoter       CMV promoter: human cytomegalovirus (CMV) immediate early promoter
    690..755     +  CDS            3xFLAG: three tandem FLAG® epitope tags, followed by an enterokinase cleavage site
    759..1592    +  CDS            dam: DMA_ECOLI - Experimental evidence at protein level: Swiss-Prot protein existence level 1. Methylates DNA within the sequence GATC and protects the DNA from cleavage by the restriction endonuclease MboI. Although it shares sequence specificity with a number of type II restriction endonucleases and methylases, it is thought to act in postreplication mismatch repair rather than as a part of a restriction modification system. May also play a role in DNA replication. From Escherichia coli (strain K12).
   1601..2318    +  CDS            EYFP (fragment): enhanced YFP mammalian codon-optimized
   2331..2953    +  polyA_signal   hGH poly(A) signal: human growth hormone polyadenylation signal
   2972..3163    +  promoter       SV40 promoter (fragment): SV40 enhancer and early promoter
   3155..3266    +  rep_origin     SV40 ori (fragment): SV40 origin of replication
   3319..3337    -  promoter       T7 promoter: promoter for bacteriophage T7 RNA polymerase
   3375..3391    -  protein_bind   lac operator: The lac repressor binds to the lac operator to inhibit transcription in E. coli. This inhibition can be relieved by adding lactose or isopropyl-β-D-thiogalactopyranoside (IPTG). lac repressor encoded by lacI
   3399..3429    -  promoter       lac promoter: promoter for the E. coli lac operon
   3444..3465    -  protein_bind   CAP binding site: CAP binding activates transcription in the presence of cAMP. E. coli catabolite activator protein
   3478..3570    -  CDS            lacI (fragment): lac repressor; lacI; The lac repressor binds to the lac operator to inhibit transcription in E. coli. This inhibition can be relieved by adding lactose or isopropyl-β-D-thiogalactopyranoside (IPTG).
   3753..4341    -  rep_origin     ori: high-copy-number ColE1/pMB1/pBR322/pUC origin of replication
   4512..5372    -  CDS            AmpR: β-lactamase; bla; confers resistance to ampicillin, carbenicillin, and related antibiotics
   5373..5477    -  promoter       AmpR promoter: bla
   5504..5932    +  rep_origin     f1 ori (sequence partly withheld): f1 bacteriophage origin of replication; arrow indicates direction of (+) strand synthesis
   5963..6117    -  CDS            lacZα (fragment): LacZα fragment of β-galactosidase; lacZ fragment
