[The description below was written by a language model from this plasmid's Addgene catalogue record and pLannotate feature annotations shown in this document.]
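Description:
p3xFlag-Dam is a mammalian expression plasmid built on a Sigma p3Flag-EYFP backbone that produces the E. coli DNA adenine methyltransferase Dam with an N-terminal 3xFLAG epitope. It is maintained in E. coli through a high-copy ColE1/pUC-type origin with ampicillin selection from the β-lactamase gene. It also carries an f1 phage origin, and leftover lac promoter/operator, lacI and lacZα fragments and a T7 promoter from the parental cloning vector. No mammalian drug-selection marker is annotated, so the plasmid appears suited to transient transfection. Fragments of the SV40 early promoter and origin lie downstream of the expression cassette.

The expression unit is driven by the human CMV immediate-early enhancer and promoter. This is followed by the 3xFLAG tag (which includes an enterokinase cleavage site) and then the human codon-optimized dam open reading frame of about 830 bp, cloned between HindIII and EcoRI sites. Transcripts are terminated by the human growth hormone polyadenylation signal. The feature table also shows an EYFP fragment immediately after dam. The catalogue entry lists only the FLAG tag, and the record does not state whether EYFP is translated in frame as a C-terminal fusion or sits untranslated behind a stop codon. The sequenced record is 6,200 nt, slightly shorter than the 6,231 bp catalogue size.

Dam methylates the adenine in GATC sequences, so expressing it in mammalian cells introduces N6-methyladenine into the host genome. The FLAG tag allows detection or immunoprecipitation of the enzyme. The associated publication concerns N6-methyladenine sensing and Polycomb silencing, consistent with using the plasmid to deposit this mark experimentally.
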