Addgene plasmid #121909: p3xFlag-Dam
Purpose: Expresses E. coli Dam methyltransferase containing an N-ternimal 3xFlag tag
Depositing lab: Douglas Feldman. Depositing organization: University of Southern California. Publication: An Adversarial DNA N(6)-Methyladenine-Sensor Network Preserves Polycomb Silencing. Kweon SM, Chen Y, Moon E, Kvederaviciute K, Klimasauskas S, Feldman DE. Mol Cell. 2019 Apr 5. pii: S1097-2765(19)30222-9. doi: 10.1016/j.molcel.2019.03.018. PubMed 30982744.
Backbone
  Vector backbone: p3Flag-EYFP
  Backbone manufacturer: Sigma
  Backbone size w/o insert (bp): 5400
  Total vector size (bp): 6231
  Vector type: Mammalian Expression
Growth in bacteria
  Bacterial resistance: Ampicillin, 100 μg/mL
  Growth temperature: 37°C
  Growth strain: DH5alpha
  Copy number: High Copy
Gene/Insert
  Gene/Insert name: Dam human codon optimized
  Species: E. coli
  Insert size (bp): 831
  Entrez Gene: dam (a.k.a. b3387, ECK3374)
  Tag / fusion protein: Flag (N terminal on backbone)
  Cloning method: Restriction Enzyme; 5′ cloning site HindIII (not destroyed); 3′ cloning site EcoRI (not destroyed)
  Sequencing primers: 5′ T7
Terms and licenses: Academic/Nonprofit Terms; Industry Terms: Not Available to Industry
How to cite: p3xFlag-Dam was a gift from Douglas Feldman (Addgene plasmid # 121909 ; http://n2t.net/addgene:121909 ; RRID:Addgene_121909)
