>Addgene plasmid #121909 | p3xFlag-Dam | depositor partial sequence | sequence record 232147 | T7
AAGCTTATGAAGAAGAATCGTGCTTTTTTAAAGTGGGCCGGCGGCAAGTATCCCTTATTAGACGACATCA
AGAGACATTTACCCAAGGGCGAGTGTTTAGTGGAGCCCTTTGTGGGCGCCGGAAGCGTGTTTTTAAACAC
CGACTTCTCTCGTTACATTTTAGCCGACATCAACAGCGACCTCATCAGCCTCTACAATATCGTGAAGATG
AGGACCGACGAATACGTGCAAGCTGCCAGAGAGCTGTTTGTGCCCGAAACCAACTGCGCCGAGGTGTATT
ACCAGTTTCGTGAGGAGTTCAATAAGAGCCAAGATCCCTTTCGTAGGGCCGTGCTGTTTTTATATTTAAA
TCGTTACGGCTACAACGGTTTATGTCGTTACAATCTGAGGGGCGAGTTCAACGTCCCCTTCGGCAGATAC
AAGAAGCCCTACTTCCCCGAAGCCGAACTGTACCACTTCGCCGAGAAGGCCCAGAACGCCTTCTTCTACT
GCGAGTCCTATGCCGATTCCATGGCCAGAGCCGACGACGCCAGCGTCGTGTATTGTGATCCCCCCTACGC
TCCTCTGAGCGCTACCGCCAACTTCACCGCCTACCACACCAACAGCTTCACACTGGAGCAGCAAGCTCAT
TTAGCCGAGATTGCCGAAGGTTTAGTGGAGAGGCACATCCCCGTTCTGA
